>Addgene plasmid #68749 | pVITRO1-SS-148 | depositor full sequence | sequence record 120992 | pVITRO1-SS-148 sequence 7733 bps
CCTGCAGGGCCTGAAATAACCTCTGAAAGAGGAACTTGGTTAGGTACCTTCTGAGGCGGAAAGAACCAGC
TGTGGAATGTGTGTCAGTTAGGGTGTGGAAAGTCCCCAGGCTCCCCAGCAGGCAGAAGTATGCAAAGCAT
GCATCTCAATTAGTCAGCAACCAGGTGTGGAAAGTCCCCAGGCTCCCCAGCAGGCAGAAGTATGCAAAGC
ATGCATCTCAATTAGTCAGCAACCATAGTCCCACTAGTGGAGCCGAGAGTAATTCATACAAAAGGAGGGA
TCGCCTTCGCAAGGGGAGAGCCCAGGGACCGTCCCTAAATTCTCACAGACCCAAATCCCTGTAGCCGCCC
CACGACAGCGCGAGGAGCATGCGCTCAGGGCTGAGCGCGGGGAGAGCAGAGCACACAAGCTCATAGACCC
TGGTCGTGGGGGGGAGGACCGGGGAGCTGGCGCGGGGCAAACTGGGAAAGCGGTGTCGTGTGCTGGCTCC
GCCCTCTTCCCGAGGGTGGGGGAGAACGGTATATAAGTGCGGCAGTCGCCTTGGACGTTCTTTTTCGCAA
CGGGTTTGCCGTCAGAACGCAGGTGAGGGGCGGGTGTGGCTTCCGCGGGCCGCCGAGCTGGAGGTCCTGC
TCCGAGCGGGCCGGGCCCCGCTGTCGTCGGCGGGGATTAGCTGCGAGCATTCCCGCTTCGAGTTGCGGGC
GGCGCGGGAGGCAGAGTGCGAGGCCTAGCGGCAACCCCGTAGCCTCGCCTCGTGTCCGGCTTGAGGCCTA
GCGTGGTGTCCGCGCCGCCGCCGCGTGCTACTCCGGCCGCACTCTGGTCTTTTTTTTTTTTGTTGTTGTT
GCCCTGCTGCCTTCGATTGCCGTTCAGCAATAGGGGCTAACAAAGGGAGGGTGCGGGGCTTGCTCGCCCG
GAGCCCGGAGAGGTCATGGTTGGGGAGGAATGGAGGGACAGGAGTGGCGGCTGGGGCCCGCCCGCCTTCG
GAGCACATGTCCGACGCCACCTGGATGGGGCGAGGCCTGGGGTTTTTCCCGAAGCAACCAGGCTGGGGTT
AGCGTGCCGAGGCCATGTGGCCCCAGCACCCGGCACGATCTGGCTTGGCGGCGCCGCGTTGCCCTGCCTC
CCTAACTAGGGTGAGGCCATCCCGTCCGGCACCAGTTGCGTGCGTGGAAAGATGGCCGCTCCCGGGCCCT
GTTGCAAGGAGCTCAAAATGGAGGACGCGGCAGCCCGGTGGAGCGGGCGGGTGAGTCACCCACACAAAGG
AAGAGGGCCTGGTCCCTCACCGGCTGCTGCTTCCTGTGACCCCGTGGTCCTATCGGCCGCAATAGTCACC
TCGGGCTTTTGAGCACGGCTAGTCGCGGCGGGGGGAGGGGATGTAATGGCGTTGGAGTTTGTTCACATTT
GGTGGGTGGAGACTAGTCAGGCCAGCCTGGCGCTGGAAGTCATTTTTGGAATTTGTCCCCTTGAGTTTTG
AGCGGAGCTAATTCTCGGGCTTCTTAGCGGTTCAAAGGTATCTTTTAAACCCTTTTTTAGGTGTTGTGAA
AACCACCGCTAATTCAAAGCAACCGGTGATATCATGGACTACAAGGACGACGATGACAAGCCCAAGAAAA
AGCGCAAGGTCTCTAGACCCGGGGAGCGCCCCTTCCAGTGTCGCATTTGCATGCGGAACTTTTCGACTAT
GGCTGTTTTGAGAAGACATACCCGTACTCATACCGGTGAAAAACCGTTTCAGTGTCGGATCTGTATGCGA
AATTTCTCCAGAAGAGAAGTTTTGGAAAATCATCTACGTACGCACACCGGCGAGAAGCCATTCCAATGCC
GAATATGCATGCGCAACTTCAGTCAAACTGTTAATTTGGATAGACACCTAAAAACCCACCTGAGACAGAA
GGACGGGGAGCGCCCCTTCCAGTGTCGCATTTGCATGCGGAACTTTTCGAAAAAAGATCATTTGCATAGA
CATACCCGTACTCATACCGGTGAAAAACCGTTTCAGTGTCGGATCTGTATGCGAAATTTCTCCCAAAGAC
CACATTTGACTAATCATCTACGTACGCACACCGGCGAGAAGCCATTCCAATGCCGAATATGCATGCGCAA
CTTCAGTGTTGGTGCTTCTTTGAAAAGACACCTAAAAACCCACCTGAGAGGATCCGGGCGCGCCGACGCG
CTGGACGATTTCGATCTCGACATGCTGGGTTCTGATGCCCTCGATGACTTTGACCTGGATATGTTGGGAA
GCGACGCATTGGATGACTTTGATCTGGACATGCTCGGCTCCGATGCTCTGGACGATTTCGATCTCGATAT
GTTAATTAATTGTTAAGCTAGCTGGCCAGACATGATAAGATACATTGATGAGTTTGGACAAACCACAACT
AGAATGCAGTGAAAAAAATGCTTTATTTGTGAAATTTGTGATGCTATTGCTTTATTTGTAACCATTATAA
GCTGCAATAAACAAGTTAACAACAACAATTGCATTCATTTTATGTTTCAGGTTCAGGGGGAGGTGTGGGA
GGTTTTTTAAAGCAAGTAAAACCTCTACAAATGTGGTATGGAAATGTTAATTAACTAGCCATGACCAAAA
TCCCTTAACGTGAGTTTTCGTTCCACTGAGCGTCAGACCCCGTAGAAAAGATCAAAGGATCTTCTTGAGA
TCCTTTTTTTCTGCGCGTAATCTGCTGCTTGCAAACAAAAAAACCACCGCTACCAGCGGTGGTTTGTTTG
CCGGATCAAGAGCTACCAACTCTTTTTCCGAAGGTAACTGGCTTCAGCAGAGCGCAGATACCAAATACTG
TTCTTCTAGTGTAGCCGTAGTTAGGCCACCACTTCAAGAACTCTGTAGCACCGCCTACATACCTCGCTCT
GCTAATCCTGTTACCAGTGGCTGCTGCCAGTGGCGATAAGTCGTGTCTTACCGGGTTGGACTCAAGACGA
TAGTTACCGGATAAGGCGCAGCGGTCGGGCTGAACGGGGGGTTCGTGCACACAGCCCAGCTTGGAGCGAA
CGACCTACACCGAACTGAGATACCTACAGCGTGAGCTATGAGAAAGCGCCACGCTTCCCGAAGGGAGAAA
GGCGGACAGGTATCCGGTAAGCGGCAGGGTCGGAACAGGAGAGCGCACGAGGGAGCTTCCAGGGGGAAAC
GCCTGGTATCTTTATAGTCCTGTCGGGTTTCGCCACCTCTGACTTGAGCGTCGATTTTTGTGATGCTCGT
CAGGGGGGCGGAGCCTATGGAAAAACGCCAGCAACGCGGCCTTTTTACGGTTCCTGGCCTTTTGCTGGCC
TTTTGCTCACATGTTCTTAATTAACCTGCAGGCGTTACATAACTTACGGTAAATGGCCCGCCTGGCTGAC
CGCCCAACGACCCCCGCCCATTGACGTCAATAATGACGTATGTTCCCATAGTAACGCCAATAGGGACTTT
CCATTGACGTCAATGGGTGGAGTATTTACGGTAAACTGCCCACTTGGCAGTACATCAAGTGTATCATATG
CCAAGTACGCCCCCTATTGACGTCAATGACGGTAAATGGCCCGCCTGGCATTATGCCCAGTACATGACCT
TATGGGACTTTCCTACTTGGCAGTACATCTACGTATTAGTCATCGCTATTACCATGATGATGCGGTTTTG
GCAGTACATCAATGGGCGTGGATAGCGGTTTGACTCACGGGGATTTCCAAGTCTCCACCCCATTGACGTC
AATGGGAGTTTGTTTTGACTAGTGGAGCCGAGAGTAATTCATACAAAAGGAGGGATCGCCTTCGCAAGGG
GAGAGCCCAGGGACCGTCCCTAAATTCTCACAGACCCAAATCCCTGTAGCCGCCCCACGACAGCGCGAGG
AGCATGCGCCCAGGGCTGAGCGCGGGTAGATCAGAGCACACAAGCTCACAGTCCCCGGCGGTGGGGGGAG
GGGCGCGCTGAGCGGGGGCCAGGGAGCTGGCGCGGGGCAAACTGGGAAAGTGGTGTCGTGTGCTGGCTCC
GCCCTCTTCCCGAGGGTGGGGGAGAACGGTATATAAGTGCGGTAGTCGCCTTGGACGTTCTTTTTCGCAA
CGGGTTTGCCGTCAGAACGCAGGTGAGTGGCGGGTGTGGCTTCCGCGGGCCCCGGAGCTGGAGCCCTGCT
CTGAGCGGGCCGGGCTGATATGCGAGTGTCGTCCGCAGGGTTTAGCTGTGAGCATTCCCACTTCGAGTGG
CGGGCGGTGCGGGGGTGAGAGTGCGAGGCCTAGCGGCAACCCCGTAGCCTCGCCTCGTGTCCGGCTTGAG
GCCTAGCGTGGTGTCCGCCGCCGCGTGCCACTCCGGCCGCACTATGCGTTTTTTGTCCTTGCTGCCCTCG
ATTGCCTTCCAGCAGCATGGGCTAACAAAGGGAGGGTGTGGGGCTCACTCTTAAGGAGCCCATGAAGCTT
ACGTTGGATAGGAATGGAAGGGCAGGAGGGGCGACTGGGGCCCGCCCGCCTTCGGAGCACATGTCCGACG
CCACCTGGATGGGGCGAGGCCTGTGGCTTTCCGAAGCAATCGGGCGTGAGTTTAGCCTACCTGGGCCATG
TGGCCCTAGCACTGGGCACGGTCTGGCCTGGCGGTGCCGCGTTCCCTTGCCTCCCAACAAGGGTGAGGCC
GTCCCGCCCGGCACCAGTTGCTTGCGCGGAAAGATGGCCGCTCCCGGGGCCCTGTTGCAAGGAGCTCAAA
ATGGAGGACGCGGCAGCCCGGTGGAGCGGGCGGGTGAGTCACCCACACAAAGGAAGAGGGCCTTGCCCCT
CGCCGGCCGCTGCTTCCTGTGACCCCGTGGTCTATCGGCCGCATAGTCACCTCGGGCTTCTCTTGAGCAC
CGCTCGTCGCGGCGGGGGGAGGGGATCTAATGGCGTTGGAGTTTGTTCACATTTGGTGGGTGGAGACTAG
TCAGGCCAGCCTGGCGCTGGAAGTCATTCTTGGAATTTGCCCCTTTGAGTTTGGAGCGAGGCTAATTCTC
AAGCCTCTTAGCGGTTCAAAGGTATTTTCTAAACCCGTTTCCAGGTGTTGTGAAAGCCACCGCTAATTCA
AAGCAATCCGGAGTATACATGGTGAGCAAGGGCGAGGAGGATAACATGGCCATCATCAAGGAGTTCATGC
GCTTCAAGGTGCACATGGAGGGCTCCGTGAACGGCCACGAGTTCGAGATCGAGGGCGAGGGCGAGGGCCG
CCCCTACGAGGGCACCCAGACCGCCAAGCTGAAGGTGACCAAGGGTGGCCCCCTGCCCTTCGCCTGGGAC
ATCCTGTCCCCTCAGTTCATGTACGGCTCCAAGGCCTACGTGAAGCACCCCGCCGACATCCCCGACTACT
TGAAGCTGTCCTTCCCCGAGGGCTTCAAGTGGGAGCGCGTGATGAACTTCGAGGACGGCGGCGTGGTGAC
CGTGACCCAGGACTCCTCCCTGCAGGACGGCGAGTTCATCTACAAGGTGAAGCTGCGCGGCACCAACTTC
CCCTCCGACGGCCCCGTAATGCAGAAGAAGACCATGGGCTGGCAGGCCTCCTCCGAGCGGATGTACCCCG
AGGACGGCGCCCTGAAGGGCGAGATCAAGCAGAGGCTGAAGCTGAAGGACGGCGGCCACTACGACGCTGA
GGTCAAGACCACCTACAAGGCCAAGAAGCCCGTGCAGCTGCCCGGCGCCTACAACGTCAACATCAAGTTG
GACATCACCTCCCACAACGAGGACTACACCATCGTGGAACAGTACGAACGCGCCGAGGGCCGCCACTCCA
CCGGCGGCATGGACGAGCTGTACAAGTAACCTAGGAGCAGGTTTCCCCAATGACACAAAACGTGCAACTT
GAAACTCCGCCTGGTCTTTCCAGGTCTAGAGGGGTAACACTTTGTACTGCGTTTGGCTCCACGCTCGATC
CACTGGCGAGTGTTAGTAACAGCACTGTTGCTTCGTAGCGGAGCATGACGGCCGTGGGAACTCCTCCTTG
GTAACAAGGACCCACGGGGCCAAAAGCCACGCCCACACGGGCCCGTCATGTGTGCAACCCCAGCACGGCG
ACTTTACTGCGAAACCCACTTTAAAGTGACATTGAAACTGGTACCCACACACTGGTGACAGGCTAAGGAT
GCCCTTCAGGTACCCCGAGGTAACACGCGACACTCGGGATCTGAGAAGGGGACTGGGGCTTCTATAAAAG
CGCTCGGTTTAAAAAGCTTCTATGCCTGAATAGGTGACCGGAGGTCGGCACCTTTCCTTTGCAATTACTG
ACCCTATGAATACACTGACTGTTTGACAATTAATCATCGGCATAGTATATCGGCATAGTATAATACGACT
CACTATAGGAGGGCCACCATGATTGAACAAGATGGATTGCACGCAGGTTCTCCGGCCGCTTGGGTGGAGA
GGCTATTCGGCTATGACTGGGCACAACAGACAATCGGCTGCTCTGATGCCGCCGTGTTCCGGCTGTCAGC
GCAGGGGCGCCCGGTTCTTTTTGTCAAGACCGACCTGTCCGGTGCCCTGAATGAACTGCAAGACGAGGCA
GCGCGGCTATCGTGGCTGGCCACGACGGGCGTTCCTTGCGCAGCTGTGCTCGACGTTGTCACTGAAGCGG
GAAGGGACTGGCTGCTATTGGGCGAAGTGCCGGGGCAGGATCTCCTGTCATCTCACCTTGCTCCTGCCGA
GAAAGTATCCATCATGGCTGATGCAATGCGGCGGCTGCATACGCTTGATCCGGCTACCTGCCCATTCGAC
CACCAAGCGAAACATCGCATCGAGCGAGCACGTACTCGGATGGAAGCCGGTCTTGTCGATCAGGATGATC
TGGACGAAGAGCATCAGGGGCTCGCGCCAGCCGAACTGTTCGCCAGGCTCAAGGCGAGCATGCCCGACGG
CGAGGATCTCGTCGTGACACATGGCGATGCCTGCTTGCCGAATATCATGGTGGAAAATGGCCGCTTTTCT
GGATTCATCGACTGTGGCCGGCTGGGTGTGGCGGACCGCTATCAGGACATAGCGTTGGCTACCCGTGATA
TTGCTGAAGAGCTTGGCGGCGAATGGGCTGACCGCTTCCTCGTGCTTTACGGTATCGCCGCTCCCGATTC
GCAGCGCATCGCCTTCTATCGCCTTCTTGACGAGTTCTTCTGAGCGGGACTCTGGGGTTCGAAATGACCG
ACCAAGCGAATTCGCTAGGATTATCCCTAATACCTGCCACCCCACTCTTAATCAGTGGTGGAAGAACGGT
CTCAGAACTGTTTGTTTCAATTGGCCATTTAAGTTTAGTAGTAAAAGACTGGTTAATGATAACAATGCAT
CGTAAAACCTTCAGAAGGAAAGGAGAATGTTTTGTGGACCACTTTGGTTTTCTTTTTTGCGTGTGGCAGT
TTTAAGTTATTAGTTTTTAAAATCAGTACTTTTTAATGGAAACAACTTGACCAAAAATTTGTCACAGAAT
TTTGAGACCCATTAAAAAAGTTAAATGAGAAACCTGTGTGTTCCTTTGGTCAACACCGAGACATTTAGGT
GAAAGACATCTAATTCTGGTTTTACGAATCTGGAAACTTCTTGAAAATGTAATTCTTGAGTTAACACTTC
TGGGTGGAGAATAGGGTTGTTTTCCCCCCACATAATTGGAAGGGGAAGGAATATCATTTAAAGCTATGGG
AGGGTTGCTTTGATTACAACACTGGAGAGAAATGCAGCATGTTGCTGATTGCCTGTCACTAAAACAGGCC
AAAAACTGAGTCCTTGGGTTGCATAGAAAGCTG
Features (pLannotate 1.2.2; 15 found; start..end, strand, type, name):
     51..242     +  promoter       SV40 promoter (fragment): SV40 enhancer and early promoter
    429..1562    +  promoter       mEF-1α promoter (fragment): strong constitutive promoter for mouse elongation factor EF-1α
   1580..1600    +  CDS            FLAG (fragment): FLAG® epitope tag, followed by an enterokinase cleavage site
   2165..2314    +  CDS            VP64: tetrameric repeat of the minimal activation domain of herpes simplex virus VP16 (Beerli et al., 1998)
   2346..2467    -  polyA_signal   SV40 poly(A) signal: SV40 polyadenylation signal
   2490..2561    -  CDS            large T antigen (fragment): large T antigen from SV40 (simian virus 40)
   2655..3243    +  rep_origin     ori: high-copy-number ColE1/pMB1/pBR322/pUC origin of replication
   3323..3626    +  enhancer       CMV enhancer: human cytomegalovirus immediate early enhancer
   3628..3727    +  promoter       CMV promoter (fragment): human cytomegalovirus (CMV) immediate early promoter
   5059..5768    +  CDS            mCherry (fragment): monomeric derivative of DsRed fluorescent protein (Shaner et al., 2004) mammalian codon-optimized
   5776..6220    +  misc_feature   FMDV IRES: internal ribosome entry site (IRES) of the foot-and-mouth disease virus
   6253..6271    +  promoter       tac promoter (fragment): strong E. coli promoter; hybrid between the trp and lac UV5 promoters
   6291..6309    +  promoter       T7 promoter: promoter for bacteriophage T7 RNA polymerase
   6319..7113    +  CDS            NeoR/KanR: aminoglycoside phosphotransferase from Tn5; aph(3')-II (or nptII); confers resistance to neomycin, kanamycin, and G418 (Geneticin®)
   7160..7732    +  polyA_signal   EF-1α poly(A) signal: human EF-1α polyadenylation signal
