[The description below was written by a language model from this plasmid's Addgene catalogue record and pLannotate feature annotations shown in this document.]
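Description:
pVITRO1-SS-148 is a 7.7 kb mammalian expression plasmid built on the InvivoGen pVITRO1-neo-mcs backbone, a dual-cassette vector designed to co-express two genes from one plasmid. It replicates in E. coli at high copy from a ColE1/pUC-type origin. A single Tn5 aminoglycoside phosphotransferase gene (NeoR/KanR) provides both kanamycin selection in bacteria and G418 selection in mammalian cells. Short bacterial promoter elements annotated just upstream of this gene would account for its expression in E. coli.

The first cassette carries a synthetic transcription factor, ZF8/ZF7-VP64. According to the record, it has an N-terminal FLAG epitope and a nuclear localisation signal, with the zinc-finger DNA-binding domains fused to the VP64 tetrameric VP16 activation domain. The feature table places this reading frame downstream of an SV40 enhancer fragment and a mouse EF-1α promoter, and it ends at an SV40 polyadenylation signal. The zinc-finger region itself, lying between the FLAG and VP64 annotations, was not recognised by the automated annotation.

The second cassette begins with a CMV enhancer and a partial CMV promoter. An unannotated stretch of more than a kilobase follows, and its identity is not stated in the record. Next comes mCherry, which is linked through a foot-and-mouth disease virus IRES to the NeoR/KanR gene, and the unit closes with an EF-1α polyadenylation signal. This arrangement should yield a bicistronic transcript in mammalian cells, so red fluorescence and drug resistance are coupled.

The stated purpose is delivery of the ZF8/ZF7 transcription factor with an mCherry marker to identify transfected cells. The plasmid comes from work on DNA sense-and-respond protein modules for mammalian cells.
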