Addgene plasmid #68749: pVITRO1-SS-148
Purpose: ZF8/ZF7-TF with mCherry marker
Depositing lab: James Collins. Depositing organization: Massachusetts Institute of Technology. Publication: DNA sense-and-respond protein modules for mammalian cells. Slomovic S, Collins JJ. Nat Methods. 2015 Sep 21. doi: 10.1038/nmeth.3585. PubMed 26389572.
Backbone
  Vector backbone: pVITRO1-NEO-MCS
  Backbone manufacturer: invivogen
  Backbone size w/o insert (bp): 6295
  Total vector size (bp): 7733
  Vector type: Mammalian Expression
  Selectable markers: Neomycin (select with G418)
Growth in bacteria
  Bacterial resistance: Kanamycin, 50 μg/mL
  Growth temperature: 37°C
  Growth strain: DH5alpha
  Copy number: High Copy
Gene/Insert 1
  Gene/Insert name: ZF8/ZF7-VP64
  Species: Synthetic
  Insert size (bp): 753
  Tag / fusion protein: flag (N terminal on insert); NLS (N terminal on insert)
Gene/Insert 2
  Gene/Insert name: mCherry
  Species: Synthetic
  Insert size (bp): 708
Terms and licenses: Academic/Nonprofit Terms; Industry Terms: Not Available to Industry
How to cite: pVITRO1-SS-148 was a gift from James Collins (Addgene plasmid # 68749 ; http://n2t.net/addgene:68749 ; RRID:Addgene_68749)
