>Addgene plasmid #68749 | pVITRO1-SS-148 | addgene partial sequence | sequence record 124898 | FMDV-IRES-R 5'-CTCCGCTACGAAGCAACAGT-3'
CGCAGTACAAAGTGTTACCCCTCTAGACCTGGAAAGACCAGGCGGAGTTTCAAGTTGCACGTTTTGTGTC
ATTGGGGAAACCTGCTCCTAGGTTACTTGTACAGCTCGTCCATGCCGCCGGTGGAGTGGCGGCCCTCGGC
GCGTTCGTACTGTTCCACGATGGTGTAGTCCTCGTTGTGGGAGGTGATGTCCAACTTGATGTTGACGTTG
TAGGCGCCGGGCAGCTGCACGGGCTTCTTGGCCTTGTAGGTGGTCTTGACCTCAGCGTCGTAGTGGCCGC
CGTCCTTCAGCTTCAGCCTCTGCTTGATCTCGCCCTTCAGGGCGCCGTCCTCGGGGTACATCCGCTCGGA
GGAGGCCTGCCAGCCCATGGTCTTCTTCTGCATTACGGGGCCGTCGGAGGGGAAGTTGGTGCCGCGCAGC
TTCACCTTGTAGATGAACTCGCCGTCCTGCAGGGAGGAGTCCTGGGTCACGGTCACCACGCCGCCGTCCT
CGAAGTTCATCACGCGCTCCCACTTGAAGCCCTCGGGGAAGGACAGCTTCAAGTAGTCGGGGATGTCGGC
GGGGTGCTTCACGTAGGCCTTGGAGCCGTACATGAACTGAGGGGACAGGATGTCCCAGGCGAAGGGCAGG
GGGCCACCCTTGGTCACCTTCAGCTTGGCGGTCTGGGTGCCCTCGTAGGGGCGGCCCTCGCCCTCGCCCT
CGATCTCGAACTCGTGGCCGTTCACGGAGCCCTCCATGTGCACCTTGAAGCGCATGAACTCCTTGATGAT
GGCCATGTTATCCTCCTCG
