>Addgene plasmid #68749 | pVITRO1-SS-148 | addgene partial sequence | sequence record 124899 | EBV-rev 5'-GTGGTTTGTCCAAACTCATC-3'
TAATTAACATATCGAGATCGAAATCGTCCAGAGCATCGGAGCCGAGCATGTCCAGATCAAAGTCATCCAA
TGCGTCGCTTCCCAACATATCCAGGTCAAAGTCATCGAGGGCATCAGAACCCAGCATGTCGAGATCGAAA
TCGTCCAGCGCGTCGGCGCGCCCGGATCCTCTCAGGTGGGTTTTTAGGTGTCTTTTCAAAGAAGCACCAA
CACTGAAGTTGCGCATGCATATTCGGCATTGGAATGGCTTCTCGCCGGTGTGCGTACGTAGATGATTAGT
CAAATGTGGTCTTTGGGAGAAATTTCGCATACAGATCCGACACTGAAACGGTTTTTCACCGGTATGAGTA
CGGGTATGTCTATGCAAATGATCTTTTTTCGAAAAGTTCCGCATGCAAATGCGACACTGGAAGGGGCGCT
CCCCGTCCTTCTGTCTCAGGTGGGTTTTTAGGTGTCTATCCAAATTAACAGTTTGACTGAAGTTGCGCAT
GCATATTCGGCATTGGAATGGCTTCTCGCCGGTGTGCGTACGTAGATGATTTTCCAAAACTTCTCTTCTG
GAGAAATTTCGCATACAGATCCGACACTGAAACGGTTTTTCACCGGTATGAGTACGGGTATGTCTTCTCA
AAACAGCCATAGTCGAAAAGTTCCGCATGCAAATGCGACACTGGAAGGGGCGCTCCCCGGGTCTAGAGAC
CTTGCGCTTTTTCTTGGGCTTGTCATCGTCGTCCTTGTAGTCCATGATATCACCGGTTGCTTTGAATTAG
CGGTGGTTTTCACAACACCTAAA
